Addgene plasmid #218914: pPB-TRE-V5-TurboID-T2A-SARS-CoV2-NSP7-bGH polyA > mPGK-BlastR-SV40 polyA
Purpose: PiggyBac transposition
Depositing lab: Sven Eyckerman. Depositing organization: Vlaams Instituut voor Biotechnologie (VIB, vzw). Publication: Leveraging a self-cleaving peptide for tailored control in proximity labeling proteomics. Delhaye L, Moschonas GD, Fijalkowska D, Verhee A, De Sutter D, Van de Steene T, De Meyer M, Grzesik H, Van Moortel L, De Bosscher K, Jacobs T, Eyckerman S. Cell Rep Methods. 2024 Jul 15;4(7):100818. doi: 10.1016/j.crmeth.2024.100818. Epub 2024 Jul 9. PubMed 38986614.
Backbone
  Vector backbone: pMCS-AAT-PB:PGKpuro∆tk
  Backbone manufacturer: Wellcome Trust Sanger
  Vector type: Mammalian Expression
Growth in bacteria
  Bacterial resistance: Ampicillin, 100 μg/mL
  Growth temperature: 37°C
  Growth strain: DH5alpha
  Copy number: High Copy
Gene/Insert
  Gene/Insert name: V5-TurboID-T2A-SARS-CoV2-NSP7/BlastR
  Species: Other
  Mutation: 2363G>C and 4330T>C
  Entrez Gene: ORF1ab (a.k.a. GU280_gp01)
  Cloning method: Golden Gate
  Sequencing primers: 5′ Unknown
Terms and licenses: Academic/Nonprofit Terms; Industry Terms: Not Available to Industry
Depositor comments: Please visit https://doi.org/10.1101/2023.11.03.565112 for bioRxiv preprint.
How to cite: pPB-TRE-V5-TurboID-T2A-SARS-CoV2-NSP7-bGH polyA > mPGK-BlastR-SV40 polyA was a gift from Sven Eyckerman (Addgene plasmid # 218914 ; http://n2t.net/addgene:218914 ; RRID:Addgene_218914)
