[The description below was written by a language model from this plasmid's Addgene catalogue record and pLannotate feature annotations shown in this document.]
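Description:
pPB-TRE-V5-TurboID-T2A-SARS-CoV2-NSP7-bGH polyA > mPGK-BlastR-SV40 polyA is an 8.75 kb mammalian expression plasmid built by Golden Gate cloning in the pMCS-AAT-PB:PGKpuro∆tk backbone and intended for PiggyBac transposition, which inserts its cargo stably into the host genome. It is propagated in E. coli through a high-copy ColE1/pUC origin with ampicillin selection (AmpR). pBluescript-type remnants are also present: an f1 ori, lacZα and lac promoter fragments, and T7 and T3 promoters. The automated annotation does not call the PiggyBac terminal repeats. It does detect short SERPINA1/alpha-1-antitrypsin-like fragments flanking the cargo region, which probably derive from the AAT sequences of the parental backbone.

The payload consists of two tandem expression units. In the first, a tetracycline response element with seven tetO copies and a minimal promoter (TRE-tight type) drives an open reading frame encoding V5-tagged TurboID, a T2A peptide and SARS-CoV-2 NSP7 (derived from ORF1ab), terminated by the bGH polyadenylation signal. The V5 tag and NSP7 are named in the record but not annotated in the feature table. TurboID is an engineered, highly active biotin ligase used for proximity labeling. Ribosomal skipping at T2A would release it as a separate polypeptide from NSP7, so the construct plausibly serves as an unfused control in a T2A-based proximity proteomics design, as the associated publication title suggests. Induction requires a Tet transactivator, which this plasmid does not appear to encode. The second unit uses the mouse PGK promoter to express blasticidin S deaminase with an SV40 poly(A) signal, allowing blasticidin selection of cells that have integrated the cargo. The depositor notes two nucleotide changes, 2363G>C and 4330T>C.
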