Features (pLannotate 1.2.2; 23 found; start..end, strand, type, name):
    169..209     +  promoter       tight TRE promoter (fragment): Tet-responsive promoter PTight, consisting of seven tet operator sequences followed by the minimal CMV promoter
    349..1305    +  CDS            TurboID: mutant of the E. coli biotin ligase BioID engineered for improved catalytic efficiency (Branon et al., 2018)
   1321..1373    +  CDS            T2A (fragment): 2A peptide from Thosea asigna virus capsid protein Eukaryotic ribosomes fail to insert a peptide bond between the Gly and Pro residues, yielding separate polypeptides.
   1695..1919    +  polyA_signal   bGH poly(A) signal: bovine growth hormone polyadenylation signal
   1938..2437    +  promoter       PGK promoter: mouse phosphoglycerate kinase 1 promoter
   2450..2848    +  CDS            BSD: blasticidin S deaminase; Aspergillus terreus BSD; confers resistance to blasticidin
   2855..2985    +  polyA_signal   SV40 poly(A) signal: SV40 polyadenylation signal
   3303..3395    +  CDS            A1AT1_HORSE (fragment): Experimental evidence at protein level: Swiss-Prot protein existence level 1. From Equus caballus (Horse).
   4271..4360    +  misc_feature   MCS (fragment): pBluescript multiple cloning site
   4373..4391    -  promoter       T3 promoter: promoter for bacteriophage T3 RNA polymerase
   4436..4452    -  protein_bind   lac operator: The lac repressor binds to the lac operator to inhibit transcription in E. coli. This inhibition can be relieved by adding lactose or isopropyl-β-D-thiogalactopyranoside (IPTG). lac repressor encoded by lacI
   4460..4490    -  promoter       lac promoter: promoter for the E. coli lac operon
   4505..4526    -  protein_bind   CAP binding site: CAP binding activates transcription in the presence of cAMP. E. coli catabolite activator protein
   4539..4631    -  CDS            lacI (fragment): lac repressor; lacI; The lac repressor binds to the lac operator to inhibit transcription in E. coli. This inhibition can be relieved by adding lactose or isopropyl-β-D-thiogalactopyranoside (IPTG).
   4814..5402    -  rep_origin     ori: high-copy-number ColE1/pMB1/pBR322/pUC origin of replication
   5573..6433    -  CDS            AmpR: β-lactamase; bla; confers resistance to ampicillin, carbenicillin, and related antibiotics
   6434..6538    -  promoter       AmpR promoter: bla
   6591..7019    -  rep_origin     f1 ori (sequence partly withheld): f1 bacteriophage origin of replication; arrow indicates direction of (+) strand synthesis
   7024..7179    -  CDS            lacZα (fragment): LacZα fragment of β-galactosidase; lacZ fragment
   7187..7205    +  promoter       T7 promoter: promoter for bacteriophage T7 RNA polymerase
   7246..7395    +  CDS            SERPINA1 (fragment): A1AT_HUMAN - Also known as AAT, PI. Experimental evidence at protein level: Swiss-Prot protein existence level 1. [Short peptide from AAT]: reversible chymotrypsin inhibitor. It also inhibits elastase, but not trypsin. Its major physiological function is the protection of the lower respiratory tract against proteolytic destruction by human leukocyte elastase (HLE). From Homo sapiens (Human).
   8596..8623    -  promoter       tetR/tetA promoters (fragment): tetR; overlapping promoters for bacterial tetR and tetA
   8639..155     -  protein_bind   tetracycline response element (across the origin): contains seven copies of the tetracycline operator tetO tetracycline repressor TetR
>Addgene plasmid #218914 | pPB-TRE-V5-TurboID-T2A-SARS-CoV2-NSP7-bGH polyA > mPGK-BlastR-SV40 polyA | addgene full sequence | sequence record 435141 | Addgene NGS Result
CTTTCACTTTTCTCTATCACTGATAGGGAGTGGTAAACTCGACTTTCACTTTTCTCTATCACTGATAGGG
AGTGGTAAACTCGACTTTCACTTTTCTCTATCACTGATAGGGAGTGGTAAACTCGACTTTCACTTTTCTC
TATCACTGATAGGGAGTGGTAAACTCGACCTATATAAGCAGAGCTCGTTTAGTGAACCGTCAGATCGCCT
GCAGACGCCATCCACGCTGTTTTGACCTCCATAGAAGACACCGGGACCGATCCAGCCTCCGCGGCCCCGA
ATTGAACAGCCACCATGGGCGGCAAGCCCATCCCCAACCCCCTGCTGGGCCTGGACAGCACCGCTAGCAA
AGACAATACTGTGCCTCTGAAGCTGATCGCTCTCCTGGCTAATGGCGAGTTCCATAGTGGCGAACAGCTG
GGAGAAACCCTGGGCATGTCCAGGGCCGCTATCAACAAGCACATTCAGACTCTGCGCGACTGGGGCGTGG
ACGTGTTCACCGTGCCCGGAAAGGGCTACTCTCTGCCCGAGCCTATCCCGCTGCTGAACGCTAAACAGAT
TCTGGGACAGCTGGACGGCGGGAGCGTGGCAGTCCTGCCTGTGGTCGACTCCACCAATCAGTACCTGCTG
GATCGAATCGGCGAGCTGAAGAGTGGGGATGCTTGCATTGCAGAATATCAGCAGGCAGGGAGAGGAAGCA
GAGGGAGGAAATGGTTCTCTCCTTTTGGAGCTAACCTGTACCTGAGTATGTTTTGGCGCCTGAAGCGGGG
ACCAGCAGCAATCGGCCTGGGCCCGGTCATCGGAATTGTCATGGCAGAAGCGCTGCGAAAGCTGGGAGCA
GACAAGGTGCGAGTCAAATGGCCCAATGACCTGTATCTGCAGGATAGAAAGCTGGCAGGCATCCTGGTGG
AGCTGGCCGGAATAACAGGCGATGCTGCACAGATCGTCATTGGCGCCGGGATTAACGTGGCTATGAGGCG
CGTGGAGGAAAGCGTGGTCAATCAGGGCTGGATCACACTGCAGGAAGCAGGGATTAACCTGGACAGGAAT
ACTCTGGCCGCTACGCTGATCCGAGAGCTGCGGGCAGCCCTGGAACTGTTCGAGCAGGAAGGCCTGGCTC
CATATCTGCCACGGTGGGAGAAGCTGGATAACTTCATCAATAGACCCGTGAAGCTGATCATTGGGGACAA
AGAGATTTTCGGGATTAGCCGGGGGATTGATAAACAGGGAGCCCTGCTGCTGGAACAGGACGGAGTTATC
AAACCCTGGATGGGCGGAGAAATCAGTCTGCGGTCTGCCGAAAAGGGAGGTGGCTCCGGAGAGGGCAGGG
GAAGTCTTCTAACATGCGGGGACGTGGAGGAAAATCCCGGCCCAGGAGGCTCCTCTAAAATGTCAGATGT
AAAGTGCACATCAGTAGTCTTACTCTCAGTTTTGCAACAACTCAGAGTAGAATCATCATCTAAATTGTGG
GCTCAATGTGTCCAGTTACACAATGACATTCTCTTAGCTAAAGATACTACTGAAGCCTTTGAAAAAATGG
TTTCACTACTTTCTGTTTTGCTTTCCATGCAGGGTGCTGTAGACATAAACAAGCTTTGTGAAGAAATGCT
GGACAACAGGGCAACCTTACAATCAGGTTAATAGTGACTGCACTCCTCTGGCAGGTGGTCCCACCTGCAT
AAGCTGAACTAAGCCTGTGCCTTCTAGTTGCCAGCCATCTGTTGTTTGCCCCTCCCCCGTGCCTTCCTTG
ACCCTGGAAGGTGCCACTCCCACTGTCCTTTCCTAATAAAATGAGGAAATTGCATCGCATTGTCTGAGTA
GGTGTCATTCTATTCTGGGGGGTGGGGTGGGGCAGGACAGCAAGGGGGAGGATTGGGAAGACAATAGCAG
GCATGCTGGGGATGCGGTGGGCTCTATGGTATGCAAACCTTTCTACCGGGTAGGGGAGGCGCTTTTCCCA
AGGCAGTCTGGAGCATGCGCTTTAGCAGCCCCGCTGGGCACTTGGCGCTACACAAGTGGCCTCTGGCCTC
GCACACATTCCACATCCACCGGTAGGCGCCAACCGGCTCCGTTCTTTGGTGGCCCCTTCGCGCCACCTTC
TACTCCTCCCCTAGTCAGGAAGTTCCCCCCCGCCCCGCAGCTCGCGTCGTGCAGGACGTGACAAATGGAA
GTAGCACGCCTCACTAGTCTCGTGCAGATGGACAGCACCGCTGAGCAATGGAAGCGGGTAGGCCTTTGGG
GCAGCGGCCAATAGCAGCTTTGCTCCTTCGCTTTCTGGGCTCAGAGGCTGGGAAGGGGTGGGTCCGGGGG
CGGGCTCAGGGGCGGGCTCAGGGGCGGGGCGGGCGCCCGAAGGTCCTCCGGAGGCCCGGCATTCTGCACG
CTTCAAAAGCGCACGTCTGCCGCGCTGTTCTCCTCTTCCTCATCTCCGGGCCTTTCGACCTAACAGACCA
TGGCCAAGCCTTTGTCTCAAGAAGAATCCACCCTCATTGAAAGAGCAACGGCTACAATCAACAGCATCCC
CATCTCTGAAGACTACAGCGTCGCCAGCGCAGCTCTCTCTAGCGACGGCCGCATCTTCACTGGTGTCAAT
GTATATCATTTTACTGGGGGACCTTGTGCAGAACTCGTGGTGCTGGGCACTGCTGCTGCTGCGGCAGCTG
GCAACCTGACTTGTATCGTCGCGATCGGAAATGAGAACAGGGGCATCTTGAGCCCCTGCGGACGGTGCCG
ACAGGTGCTTCTCGATCTGCATCCTGGGATCAAAGCCATAGTGAAGGACAGTGATGGACAGCCGACGGCA
GTTGGGATTCGTGAATTGCTGCCCTCTGGTTATGTGTGGGAGGGCTAAGGCTCCACTTGTTTATTGCAGC
TTATAATGGTTACAAATAAAGCAATAGCATCACAAATTTCACAAATAAAGCATTTTTTTCACTGCATTCT
AGTTGTGGTTTGTCCAAACTCATCAATGTATCTTATCATGTCTGGCTCTGTATCAGATGTACAAAGTGGT
ACTAGTTAAAAGTTTTGTTACTTTATAGAAGAAATTTTGAGTTTTTGTTTTTTTTTAATAAATAAATAAA
CATAAATAAATTGTTTGTTGAATTTATTATTAGTATGTAAGTGTAAATATAATAAAACTTAATATCTATT
CAAATTAATAAATAAACCTCGATATACAGACCGATAAAACACATGCGTCAATTTTACGCATGATTATCTT
TAACGTACGTCACAATATGATTATCTTTCTAGGGTTAACCATCGACGAGAAAGGGACTGAAGCTGCTGGG
GCCATGTTTTTAGAGGCCATACCCATGTCTATCCCCCCCGAGGTCAAGTTCAACAAACCCTTTGTCTTCT
TAATGATTGAACAAAATACCAAGTCTCCCCTCTTCATGGGAAAAGTGGTGAATCCCACCCAAAAATAACT
GCCTCTCGCTCCTCAACCCCTCCCCTCCATCCCTGGCCCCCTCCCTGGATGACATTAAAGAAGGGTTGAG
CTGGTCCCTGCCTGCATGTGACTGTAAATCCCTCCCATGTTTTCTCTGAGTCTCCCTTTGCCTGCTGAGG
CTGTATGTGGGCTCCAGGTAACAGTGCTGTCTTCGGGCCCCCTGAACTGTGTTCATGGAGCATCTGGCTG
GGTAGGCACATGCTGGGCTTGAATCCAGGGGGGACTGAATCCTCAGCTTACGGACCTGGGCCCATCTGTT
TCTGGAGGGCTCCAGTCTTCCTTGTCCTGTCTTTGAGTCCCCAAGAAGGAATCACAGGGGAGGAACCAGA
TACCAGCCATGACCCCAGGCTCCACCAAGCATCTTCATGTCCCCCTGCTCATCCCCCACTCCCCCCCACC
CAGAGTTGCTCATCCTGCCAGGGCTGGCTGTGCCCACCCCAAGGCTGCCCTCCTGGGGACCCCAGAACTG
CCTGATCGTGCCGTGGCCCAGTTTTGTGGCATCTGCAGCAACACAAGAGAGAGGACAATGTCCTCCTCTT
GACCCGCTGTCACCTAACCAGACTCGGGCCCTGCACCTCTCAGGCACTTCTGGAAAATGACTGAGGCAGA
TTCTTCCTGAAGCCCATTCTCCATGGGGCAACAAGGACACCTATTCTGTCCTTGTCCTTCCATCGCTGCC
CCAGAAAGCCTCACATATCTCCGTTTAGAATCAGGTCCCTTCTCCCCAGATGAAGAGGAGGGTCTCTGCT
TTGTTTTCTCTATCTCCTCCTCAGACTTGACCAGGCCCAGCAGGCCCCAGAAGACCATTAATTAAGGCCG
GGCCGCTCTAGAACTAGTGGATCCCCCGGGCTGCAGGAATTCGATATCAAGCTTATCGATACCGTCGACC
TCGAGGGGGGGCCCGGTACCCAGCTTTTGTTCCCTTTAGTGAGGGTTAATTGCGCGCTTGGCGTAATCAT
GGTCATAGCTGTTTCCTGTGTGAAATTGTTATCCGCTCACAATTCCACACAACATACGAGCCGGGAGCAT
AAAGTGTAAAGCCTGGGGTGCCTAATGAGTGAGCTAACTCACATTAATTGCGTTGCGCTCACTGCCCGCT
TTCCAGTCGGGAAACCTGTCGTGCCAGCTGCATTAATGAATCGGCCAACGCGCGGGGAGAGGCGGTTTGC
GTATTGGGCGCTCTTCCGCTTCCTCGCTCACTGACTCGCTGCGCTCGGTCGTTCGGCTGCGGCGAGCGGT
ATCAGCTCACTCAAAGGCGGTAATACGGTTATCCACAGAATCAGGGGATAACGCAGGAAAGAACATGTGA
GCAAAAGGCCAGCAAAAGGCCAGGAACCGTAAAAAGGCCGCGTTGCTGGCGTTTTTCCATAGGCTCCGCC
CCCCTGACGAGCATCACAAAAATCGACGCTCAAGTCAGAGGTGGCGAAACCCGACAGGACTATAAAGATA
CCAGGCGTTTCCCCCTGGAAGCTCCCTCGTGCGCTCTCCTGTTCCGACCCTGCCGCTTACCGGATACCTG
TCCGCCTTTCTCCCTTCGGGAAGCGTGGCGCTTTCTCATAGCTCACGCTGTAGGTATCTCAGTTCGGTGT
AGGTCGTTCGCTCCAAGCTGGGCTGTGTGCACGAACCCCCCGTTCAGCCCGACCGCTGCGCCTTATCCGG
TAACTATCGTCTTGAGTCCAACCCGGTAAGACACGACTTATCGCCACTGGCAGCAGCCACTGGTAACAGG
ATTAGCAGAGCGAGGTATGTAGGCGGTGCTACAGAGTTCTTGAAGTGGTGGCCTAACTACGGCTACACTA
GAAGAACAGTATTTGGTATCTGCGCTCTGCTGAAGCCAGTTACCTTCGGAAAAAGAGTTGGTAGCTCTTG
ATCCGGCAAACAAACCACCGCTGGTAGCGGTGGTTTTTTTGTTTGCAAGCAGCAGATTACGCGCAGAAAA
AAAGGATCTCAAGAAGATCCTTTGATCTTTTCTACGGGGTCTGACGCTCAGTGGAACGAAAACTCACGTT
AAGGGATTTTGGTCATGAGATTATCAAAAAGGATCTTCACCTAGATCCTTTTAAATTAAAAATGAAGTTT
TAAATCAATCTAAAGTATATATGAGTAAACTTGGTCTGACAGTTACCAATGCTTAATCAGTGAGGCACCT
ATCTCAGCGATCTGTCTATTTCGTTCATCCATAGTTGCCTGACTCCCCGTCGTGTAGATAACTACGATAC
GGGAGGGCTTACCATCTGGCCCCAGTGCTGCAATGATACCGCGAGACCCACGCTCACCGGCTCCAGATTT
ATCAGCAATAAACCAGCCAGCCGGAAGGGCCGAGCGCAGAAGTGGTCCTGCAACTTTATCCGCCTCCATC
CAGTCTATTAATTGTTGCCGGGAAGCTAGAGTAAGTAGTTCGCCAGTTAATAGTTTGCGCAACGTTGTTG
CCATTGCTACAGGCATCGTGGTGTCACGCTCGTCGTTTGGTATGGCTTCATTCAGCTCCGGTTCCCAACG
ATCAAGGCGAGTTACATGATCCCCCATGTTGTGCAAAAAAGCGGTTAGCTCCTTCGGTCCTCCGATCGTT
GTCAGAAGTAAGTTGGCCGCAGTGTTATCACTCATGGTTATGGCAGCACTGCATAATTCTCTTACTGTCA
TGCCATCCGTAAGATGCTTTTCTGTGACTGGTGAGTACTCAACCAAGTCATTCTGAGAATAGTGTATGCG
GCGACCGAGTTGCTCTTGCCCGGCGTCAATACGGGATAATACCGCGCCACATAGCAGAACTTTAAAAGTG
CTCATCATTGGAAAACGTTCTTCGGGGCGAAAACTCTCAAGGATCTTACCGCTGTTGAGATCCAGTTCGA
TGTAACCCACTCGTGCACCCAACTGATCTTCAGCATCTTTTACTTTCACCAGCGTTTCTGGGTGAGCAAA
AACAGGAAGGCAAAATGCCGCAAAAAAGGGAATAAGGGCGACACGGAAATGTTGAATACTCATACTCTTC
CTTTTTCAATATTATTGAAGCATTTATCAGGGTTATTGTCTCATGAGCGGATACATATTTGAATGTATTT
AGAAAAATAAACAAATAGGGGTTCCGCGCACATTTCCCCGAAAAGTGCCACCTAAATTGTAAGCGTTAAT
ATTTTGTTAAAATTCGCGTTAAATTTTTGTTAAATCAGCTCATTTTTTAACCAATAGGCCGAAATCGGCA
AAATCCCTTATAAATCAAAAGAATAGACCGAGATAGGGT
[37 nt withheld, positions 6690-6726]
AAAGAACGTGGACTCCAACGTCAAAGG
[49 nt withheld, positions 6754-6802]
T
[91 nt withheld, positions 6804-6894]
G
[124 nt withheld, positions 6896-7019]
CCCATTCGCCATTCAGGCTGCGCAACTGTTGGGAAGGGCGATCGGTGCGGGCCTCTTCGCTATTACGCCA
GCTGGCGAAAGGGGGATGTGCTGCAAGGCGATTAAGTTGGGTAACGCCAGGGTTTTCCCAGTCACGACGT
TGTAAAACGACGGCCAGTGAGCGCGCGTAATACGACTCACTATAGGGCGAATTGGAGCTCGTTTAAACGG
CGCGCCTCTGCACGACAGGTCTGCCAGCTTACATTTACCCAAACTGTCCATTACTGGAACCTATGATCTG
AAGAGCGTCCTGGGTCAACTGGGCATCACTAAGGTCTTCAGCAATGGGGCTGACCTCTCCGGGGTCACAG
AGGAGGCACCCCTGAAGCTCTCCAAGGTGAGATCACCCTGACGACCTTGTTGCACCCTGGTATCTGTAGG
GAAGAATGTGTGGGGGCTGCAGCTCTGTCCTGAGGCTGAGGAAGGGGCCGAGGGAAACAAATGAAGACCC
AGGCTGAGCTCCTGAAGATGCCCGTGATTCACTGACACGGGACGTGGTCAAACAGCAAAGCCAGGCAGGG
GACTGCTGTGCAGCTGGCACTTTCGGGGCCTCCCTTGAGGTTGTGTCACTGACCCTGAATTTCAACTTTG
CCCAAGACCTTCTAGACATTGGGCCTTGATTTATCCATACTGACACAGAAAGGTTTGGGCTAAGTTGTTT
CAAAGGAATTTCTGACTCCTTCGATCTGTGAGATTTGGTGTCTGAATTAATGAATGATTTCAGCTAAAGA
TGACACTTATTTTGGAAAACTAAAGGCGACCAATGAACAACTGCAGTTCCATGAATGGCTGCATTATCTT
GGGGTCTGGGCACTGTGAAGGTCACTGCCAGGGTCCGTGTCCTCAAGGAGCTTCAAGCCGTGTACTAGAA
AGGAGAGAGCCCTGGAGGCAGACGTGGAGTGACGATGCTCTTCCCTGTTCTGAGTTGTGGGTGCACCTGA
GCAGGGGGAGAGGCGCTTGTCAGGAAGATGGACAGAGGGGAGCCAGCCCCATCAGCCAAAGCCTTGAGGA
GGAGCAAGGCCTATGTGACAGGGAGGGAGAGGATGTGCAGGGCCAGGGCCGTCCAGGGGGAGTGAGCGCT
TCCTGGGAGGTGTCCACGTGAGCCTTGCTCGAGGCCTGGGATCAGCCTTACAACGTGTCTCTGCTTCTCT
CCCCTCCAGGCCGTGCATAAGGCTGTGTTAACCCTAGAAAGATAGTCTGCGTAAAATTGACGCATGCATT
CTTGAAATATTGCTCTCTCTTTCTAAATAGCGCGAATCCGTCGCTGTGCATTTAGGACATCTCAGTCGCC
GCTTGGAGCTCCCGTGAGGCGTGCTTGTCAATGCGGTAAGTGTCACTGATTTTGAACTATAACGACCGCG
TGAGTCAAAATGACGCATGATTATCTTTTACGTGACTTTTAAGATTTAACTCATACGATAATTATATTGT
TATTTCATGTTCTACTTACGTGATAACTTATTATATATATATTTTCTTGTTATAGATATCAACTAGAATG
CTAGCTGCCACCTGGTACCGAGCTCGACTTTCACTTTTCTCTATCACTGATAGGGAGTGGTAAACTCGAC
TTTCACTTTTCTCTATCACTGATAGGGAGTGGTAAACTCGACTTTCACTTTTCTCTATCACTGATAGGGA
GTGGTAAACTCGACTTTCACTTTTCTCTATCACTGATAGGGAGTGGTAAAC
